Addgene plasmid #113558: BK beta2 EGFP
Purpose: human BK beta2 subunit in C-term translational frame with EGFP (EGFP-N1)
Depositing lab: Robert Brenner. Depositing organization: University of Texas Health Science Center at San Antonio.
Backbone
  Vector backbone: EGFP-N1
  Backbone manufacturer: Clontech
  Vector type: Mammalian Expression
  Selectable markers: Neomycin (select with G418)
Growth in bacteria
  Bacterial resistance: Kanamycin, 50 μg/mL
  Growth temperature: 37°C
  Growth strain: DH5alpha
  Copy number: High Copy
Gene/Insert
  Gene/Insert name: Kcnmb2 (alt name: beta2)
  Species: H. sapiens (human)
  Insert size (bp): 1025
  Entrez Gene: KCNMB2
  Promoter: CMV
  Tag / fusion protein: EGFP (C terminal on backbone)
  Cloning method: Restriction Enzyme; 5′ cloning site unknown (unknown if destroyed)
  Sequencing primers: 5′ CMV
Terms and licenses: Academic/Nonprofit Terms; Industry Terms: Not Available to Industry
How to cite: BK beta2 EGFP was a gift from Robert Brenner (Addgene plasmid # 113558 ; http://n2t.net/addgene:113558 ; RRID:Addgene_113558)
