[The description below was written by a language model from this plasmid's Addgene catalogue record and pLannotate feature annotations shown in this document.]
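Description:
BK beta2 EGFP is a mammalian expression plasmid built on the Clontech EGFP-N1 backbone that encodes the human BK channel beta2 subunit (KCNMB2) fused in frame at its C terminus to EGFP. Transcription is driven by the human cytomegalovirus immediate-early enhancer and promoter, and the fusion transcript is terminated by the SV40 polyadenylation signal. The KCNMB2 coding sequence lies a few hundred bases downstream of the promoter, after a remnant of the multiple cloning site and a short T3 promoter that was presumably carried over with the insert from an earlier vector. A short linker separates it from the EGFP open reading frame. The insert was introduced by restriction cloning, but the record does not state the sites used.

The plasmid replicates at high copy in E. coli from a ColE1/pUC-type origin and also carries an f1 origin for single-stranded DNA production. A single Tn5 aminoglycoside phosphotransferase gene serves both hosts: a bacterial bla-type promoter drives it for kanamycin selection, and the SV40 early promoter, with an HSV TK polyadenylation signal, drives it for G418 selection of stable mammalian lines. The small large T antigen, ble and bGH poly(A) fragments are annotation remnants of the backbone rather than functional elements. Two full sequence records, one from the depositor and one from repository sequencing, differ by only three nucleotides in length and show the same feature layout.

KCNMB2 is a regulatory subunit of the calcium-activated potassium channel formed by KCNMA1. It modulates calcium sensitivity and gating, and confers rapid inactivation. The construct therefore suits transfection studies in which beta2-expressing cells are identified by fluorescence or the subunit's localisation is followed, for example with co-expressed alpha subunit.
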