Features (pLannotate 1.2.2; 16 found; start..end, strand, type, name):
     61..364     +  enhancer       CMV enhancer: human cytomegalovirus immediate early enhancer
    365..568     +  promoter       CMV promoter: human cytomegalovirus (CMV) immediate early promoter
    591..618     +  misc_feature   MCS (fragment): multiple cloning site
    619..637     +  promoter       T3 promoter: promoter for bacteriophage T3 RNA polymerase
    939..1643    +  CDS            KCNMB2: KCMB2_HUMAN - Experimental evidence at protein level: Swiss-Prot protein existence level 1. Regulatory subunit of the calcium activated potassium KCNMA1 (maxiK) channel. Modulates the calcium sensitivity and gating kinetics of KCNMA1, thereby contributing to KCNMA1 channel diversity. Acts as a negative regulator that confers rapid and complete inactivation of KCNMA1 channel complex. May participate in KCNMA1 inactivation in chromaffin cells of the adrenal gland or in hippocampal CA1 neurons. From Homo sapiens (Human).
   1662..2381    +  CDS            EGFP: the original enhanced GFP (Yang et al., 1996) mammalian codon-optimized
   2398..2481    +  CDS            large T antigen (fragment): large T antigen from SV40 (simian virus 40)
   2504..2625    +  polyA_signal   SV40 poly(A) signal: SV40 polyadenylation signal
   2659..3087    -  rep_origin     f1 ori (sequence partly withheld): f1 bacteriophage origin of replication; arrow indicates direction of (+) strand synthesis
   3114..3218    +  promoter       AmpR promoter: bla
   3220..3577    +  promoter       SV40 promoter: SV40 enhancer and early promoter
   3612..4406    +  CDS            NeoR/KanR: aminoglycoside phosphotransferase from Tn5; aph(3')-II (or nptII); confers resistance to neomycin, kanamycin, and G418 (Geneticin®)
   4427..4579    +  CDS            ble (fragment): BLE_KLEPN - Experimental evidence at protein level: Swiss-Prot protein existence level 1. Binding protein with a strong affinity to the bleomycin family of antibiotics. Binds to CL990; an antimitotic-antibiotic compound. From Klebsiella pneumoniae.
   4638..4685    +  polyA_signal   HSV TK poly(A) signal: herpes simplex virus thymidine kinase polyadenylation signal (Cole and Stacy, 1985)
   4776..4792    -  polyA_signal   bGH poly(A) signal (fragment): bovine growth hormone polyadenylation signal
   5014..5602    +  rep_origin     ori: high-copy-number ColE1/pMB1/pBR322/pUC origin of replication
>Addgene plasmid #113558 | BK beta2 EGFP | depositor full sequence | sequence record 214287 | Full Sequence
TAGTTATTAATAGTAATCAATTACGGGGTCATTAGTTCATAGCCCATATATGGAGTTCCGCGTTACATAA
CTTACGGTAAATGGCCCGCCTGGCTGACCGCCCAACGACCCCCGCCCATTGACGTCAATAATGACGTATG
TTCCCATAGTAACGCCAATAGGGACTTTCCATTGACGTCAATGGGTGGAGTATTTACGGTAAACTGCCCA
CTTGGCAGTACATCAAGTGTATCATATGCCAAGTACGCCCCCTATTGACGTCAATGACGGTAAATGGCCC
GCCTGGCATTATGCCCAGTACATGACCTTATGGGACTTTCCTACTTGGCAGTACATCTACGTATTAGTCA
TCGCTATTACCATGGTGATGCGGTTTTGGCAGTACATCAATGGGCGTGGATAGCGGTTTGACTCACGGGG
ATTTCCAAGTCTCCACCCCATTGACGTCAATGGGAGTTTGTTTTGGCACCAAAATCAACGGGACTTTCCA
AAATGTCGTAACAACTCCGCCCCATTGACGCAAATGGGCGGTAGGCGTGTACGGTGGGAGGTCTATATAA
GCAGAGCTGGTTTAGTGAACCGTCAGATCCGCTAGCGCTACCGGACTCAGATCTCGAGAATTAACCCTCA
CTAAAGGGAATAAGCTTGCGGCCGCCAACTTTTTTTTTTTTAATCCTATCCAAGTATGCAGTACGCTCTT
GGGTCGTCTCATGAGACCCAGGGGCATGTTGGAAAGAACTGAGAGAAAGAGCAACAAAGCGGCGAGTGGT
GTGAGAGGGCAGCACGCGCTGTGGGGCCCTTCCAGAGAAATGTACTGAAAAAGTCTACGCAATGTCTGGG
ATTTGCTAAACAATACCTGGAAAGCAGACAGGTTTTTTTGCCATTCCTCCAGGACATCCACCATAAGGAA
AGGAGACCCTGGACCAACATTCTCTAAGATGTTTATATGGACCAGTGGCCGGACCTCTTCATCTTATAGA
CATGATGAAAAGAGAAATATTTACCAGAAAATCAGGGACCATGACCTCCTGGACAAAAGGAAAACAGTCA
CAGCACTGAAGGCAGGAGAGGACCGAGCTATTCTCCTGGGACTGGCTATGATGGTGTGCTCCATCATGAT
GTATTTTCTGCTGGGAATCACACTCCTGCGCTCATACATGCAGAGCGTGTGGACCGAAGAGTCTCAATGC
ACCTTGCTGAATGCGTCCATCACGGAAACATTTAACTGCTCCTTCAGCTGTGGTCCAGACTGCTGGAAAC
TTTCTCAGTACCCCTGCCTCCAGGTGTACGTTAACCTGACTTCTTCCGGGGAAAAGCTCCTCCTCTACCA
CACAGAAGAGACAATAAAAATCAATCAGAAGTGCTCCTATATACCTAAATGTGGAAAAAATTTTGAAGAA
TCCATGTCCCTGGTGAATGTTGTCATGGAAAACTTCAGGAAGTATCAACACTTCTCCTGCTATTCTGACC
CAGAAGGAAACCAGAAGAGTGTTATCCTAACCAAACTCTACAGTTCCAACGTGCTGTTCCATTCACTCTT
CTGGCCAACCTGTATGATGGCTGGGGGTGTGGCAATTGTTGCCATGGTGAAACTTACACAGTACCTCTCC
CTACTATGTGAGAGGATCCAACGGATCAATAGAGATCCACCGGTCGCCACCATGGTGAGCAAGGGCGAGG
AGCTGTTCACCGGGGTGGTGCCCATCCTGGTCGAGCTGGACGGCGACGTAAACGGCCACAAGTTCAGCGT
GTCCGGCGAGGGCGAGGGCGATGCCACCTACGGCAAGCTGACCCTGAAGTTCATCTGCACCACCGGCAAG
CTGCCCGTGCCCTGGCCCACCCTCGTGACCACCCTGACCTACGGCGTGCAGTGCTTCAGCCGCTACCCCG
ACCACATGAAGCAGCACGACTTCTTCAAGTCCGCCATGCCCGAAGGCTACGTCCAGGAGCGCACCATCTT
CTTCAAGGACGACGGCAACTACAAGACCCGCGCCGAGGTGAAGTTCGAGGGCGACACCCTGGTGAACCGC
ATCGAGCTGAAGGGCATCGACTTCAAGGAGGACGGCAACATCCTGGGGCACAAGCTGGAGTACAACTACA
ACAGCCACAACGTCTATATCATGGCCGACAAGCAGAAGAACGGCATCAAGGTGAACTTCAAGATCCGCCA
CAACATCGAGGACGGCAGCGTGCAGCTCGCCGACCACTACCAGCAGAACACCCCCATCGGCGACGGCCCC
GTGCTGCTGCCCGACAACCACTACCTGAGCACCCAGTCCGCCCTGAGCAAAGACCCCAACGAGAAGCGCG
ATCACATGGTCCTGCTGGAGTTCGTGACCGCCGCCGGGATCACTCTCGGCATGGACGAGCTGTACAAGTA
AAGCGGCCGCGACTCTAGATCATAATCAGCCATACCACATTTGTAGAGGTTTTACTTGCTTTAAAAAACC
TCCCACACCTCCCCCTGAACCTGAAACATAAAATGAATGCAATTGTTGTTGTTAACTTGTTTATTGCAGC
TTATAATGGTTACAAATAAAGCAATAGCATCACAAATTTCACAAATAAAGCATTTTTTTCACTGCATTCT
AGTTGTGGTTTGTCCAAACTCATCAATGTATCTTAAGGCGTAAATTGTAAGCGTTAATATTTTGTTAAAA
TTCGCGTTAAATTTTTGTTAAATCAGCTCATTTTTTAACCAATAGGCCGAAATCGGCAAAATCCCTTATA
AATCAAAAGAATAGACCGAGATAGGGT
[37 nt withheld, positions 2758-2794]
AAAGAACGTGGACTCCAACGTCAAAGG
[49 nt withheld, positions 2822-2870]
T
[91 nt withheld, positions 2872-2962]
G
[124 nt withheld, positions 2964-3087]
CAGGTGGCACTTTTCGGGGAAATGTGCGCGGAACCCCTATTTGTTTATTTTTCTAAATACATTCAAATAT
GTATCCGCTCATGAGACAATAACCCTGATAAATGCTTCAATAATATTGAAAAAGGAAGAGTCCTGAGGCG
GAAAGAACCAGCTGTGGAATGTGTGTCAGTTAGGGTGTGGAAAGTCCCCAGGCTCCCCAGCAGGCAGAAG
TATGCAAAGCATGCATCTCAATTAGTCAGCAACCAGGTGTGGAAAGTCCCCAGGCTCCCCAGCAGGCAGA
AGTATGCAAAGCATGCATCTCAATTAGTCAGCAACCATAGTCCCGCCCCTAACTCCGCCCATCCCGCCCC
TAACTCCGCCCAGTTCCGCCCATTCTCCGCCCCATGGCTGACTAATTTTTTTTATTTATGCAGAGGCCGA
GGCCGCCTCGGCCTCTGAGCTATTCCAGAAGTAGTGAGGAGGCTTTTTTGGAGGCCTAGGCTTTTGCAAA
GATCGATCAAGAGACAGGATGAGGATCGTTTCGCATGATTGAACAAGATGGATTGCACGCAGGTTCTCCG
GCCGCTTGGGTGGAGAGGCTATTCGGCTATGACTGGGCACAACAGACAATCGGCTGCTCTGATGCCGCCG
TGTTCCGGCTGTCAGCGCAGGGGCGCCCGGTTCTTTTTGTCAAGACCGACCTGTCCGGTGCCCTGAATGA
ACTGCAAGACGAGGCAGCGCGGCTATCGTGGCTGGCCACGACGGGCGTTCCTTGCGCAGCTGTGCTCGAC
GTTGTCACTGAAGCGGGAAGGGACTGGCTGCTATTGGGCGAAGTGCCGGGGCAGGATCTCCTGTCATCTC
ACCTTGCTCCTGCCGAGAAAGTATCCATCATGGCTGATGCAATGCGGCGGCTGCATACGCTTGATCCGGC
TACCTGCCCATTCGACCACCAAGCGAAACATCGCATCGAGCGAGCACGTACTCGGATGGAAGCCGGTCTT
GTCGATCAGGATGATCTGGACGAAGAGCATCAGGGGCTCGCGCCAGCCGAACTGTTCGCCAGGCTCAAGG
CGAGCATGCCCGACGGCGAGGATCTCGTCGTGACCCATGGCGATGCCTGCTTGCCGAATATCATGGTGGA
AAATGGCCGCTTTTCTGGATTCATCGACTGTGGCCGGCTGGGTGTGGCGGACCGCTATCAGGACATAGCG
TTGGCTACCCGTGATATTGCTGAAGAGCTTGGCGGCGAATGGGCTGACCGCTTCCTCGTGCTTTACGGTA
TCGCCGCTCCCGATTCGCAGCGCATCGCCTTCTATCGCCTTCTTGACGAGTTCTTCTGAGCGGGACTCTG
GGGTTCGAAATGACCGACCAAGCGACGCCCAACCTGCCATCACGAGATTTCGATTCCACCGCCGCCTTCT
ATGAAAGGTTGGGCTTCGGAATCGTTTTCCGGGACGCCGGCTGGATGATCCTCCAGCGCGGGGATCTCAT
GCTGGAGTTCTTCGCCCACCCTAGGGGGAGGCTAACTGAAACACGGAAGGAGACAATACCGGAAGGAACC
CGCGCTATGACGGCAATAAAAAGACAGAATAAAACGCACGGTGTTGGGTCGTTTGTTCATAAACGCGGGG
TTCGGTCCCAGGGCTGGCACTCTGTCGATACCCCACCGAGACCCCATTGGGGCCAATACGCCCGCGTTTC
TTCCTTTTCCCCACCCCACCCCCCAAGTTCGGGTGAAGGCCCAGGGCTCGCAGCCAACGTCGGGGCGGCA
GGCCCTGCCATAGCCTCAGGTTACTCATATATACTTTAGATTGATTTAAAACTTCATTTTTAATTTAAAA
GGATCTAGGTGAAGATCCTTTTTGATAATCTCATGACCAAAATCCCTTAACGTGAGTTTTCGTTCCACTG
AGCGTCAGACCCCGTAGAAAAGATCAAAGGATCTTCTTGAGATCCTTTTTTTCTGCGCGTAATCTGCTGC
TTGCAAACAAAAAAACCACCGCTACCAGCGGTGGTTTGTTTGCCGGATCAAGAGCTACCAACTCTTTTTC
CGAAGGTAACTGGCTTCAGCAGAGCGCAGATACCAAATACTGTCCTTCTAGTGTAGCCGTAGTTAGGCCA
CCACTTCAAGAACTCTGTAGCACCGCCTACATACCTCGCTCTGCTAATCCTGTTACCAGTGGCTGCTGCC
AGTGGCGATAAGTCGTGTCTTACCGGGTTGGACTCAAGACGATAGTTACCGGATAAGGCGCAGCGGTCGG
GCTGAACGGGGGGTTCGTGCACACAGCCCAGCTTGGAGCGAACGACCTACACCGAACTGAGATACCTACA
GCGTGAGCTATGAGAAAGCGCCACGCTTCCCGAAGGGAGAAAGGCGGACAGGTATCCGGTAAGCGGCAGG
GTCGGAACAGGAGAGCGCACGAGGGAGCTTCCAGGGGGAAACGCCTGGTATCTTTATAGTCCTGTCGGGT
TTCGCCACCTCTGACTTGAGCGTCGATTTTTGTGATGCTCGTCAGGGGGGCGGAGCCTATGGAAAAACGC
CAGCAACGCGGCCTTTTTACGGTTCCTGGCCTTTTGCTGGCCTTTTGCTCACATGTTCTTTCCTGCGTTA
TCCCCTGATTCTGTGGATAACCGTATTACCGCCATGCAT
