Features (pLannotate 1.2.2; 16 found; start..end, strand, type, name):
     61..364     +  enhancer       CMV enhancer: human cytomegalovirus immediate early enhancer
    365..568     +  promoter       CMV promoter: human cytomegalovirus (CMV) immediate early promoter
    591..618     +  misc_feature   MCS (fragment): multiple cloning site
    619..637     +  promoter       T3 promoter: promoter for bacteriophage T3 RNA polymerase
    942..1646    +  CDS            KCNMB2: KCMB2_HUMAN - Experimental evidence at protein level: Swiss-Prot protein existence level 1. Regulatory subunit of the calcium activated potassium KCNMA1 (maxiK) channel. Modulates the calcium sensitivity and gating kinetics of KCNMA1, thereby contributing to KCNMA1 channel diversity. Acts as a negative regulator that confers rapid and complete inactivation of KCNMA1 channel complex. May participate in KCNMA1 inactivation in chromaffin cells of the adrenal gland or in hippocampal CA1 neurons. From Homo sapiens (Human).
   1665..2384    +  CDS            EGFP: the original enhanced GFP (Yang et al., 1996) mammalian codon-optimized
   2401..2484    +  CDS            large T antigen (fragment): large T antigen from SV40 (simian virus 40)
   2507..2628    +  polyA_signal   SV40 poly(A) signal: SV40 polyadenylation signal
   2662..3090    -  rep_origin     f1 ori (sequence partly withheld): f1 bacteriophage origin of replication; arrow indicates direction of (+) strand synthesis
   3117..3221    +  promoter       AmpR promoter: bla
   3223..3580    +  promoter       SV40 promoter: SV40 enhancer and early promoter
   3615..4409    +  CDS            NeoR/KanR: aminoglycoside phosphotransferase from Tn5; aph(3')-II (or nptII); confers resistance to neomycin, kanamycin, and G418 (Geneticin®)
   4430..4582    +  CDS            ble (fragment): BLE_KLEPN - Experimental evidence at protein level: Swiss-Prot protein existence level 1. Binding protein with a strong affinity to the bleomycin family of antibiotics. Binds to CL990; an antimitotic-antibiotic compound. From Klebsiella pneumoniae.
   4641..4688    +  polyA_signal   HSV TK poly(A) signal: herpes simplex virus thymidine kinase polyadenylation signal (Cole and Stacy, 1985)
   4779..4795    -  polyA_signal   bGH poly(A) signal (fragment): bovine growth hormone polyadenylation signal
   5017..5605    +  rep_origin     ori: high-copy-number ColE1/pMB1/pBR322/pUC origin of replication
>Addgene plasmid #113558 | BK beta2 EGFP | addgene full sequence | sequence record 218921 | Addgene NGS Result
TAGTTATTAATAGTAATCAATTACGGGGTCATTAGTTCATAGCCCATATATGGAGTTCCGCGTTACATAA
CTTACGGTAAATGGCCCGCCTGGCTGACCGCCCAACGACCCCCGCCCATTGACGTCAATAATGACGTATG
TTCCCATAGTAACGCCAATAGGGACTTTCCATTGACGTCAATGGGTGGAGTATTTACGGTAAACTGCCCA
CTTGGCAGTACATCAAGTGTATCATATGCCAAGTACGCCCCCTATTGACGTCAATGACGGTAAATGGCCC
GCCTGGCATTATGCCCAGTACATGACCTTATGGGACTTTCCTACTTGGCAGTACATCTACGTATTAGTCA
TCGCTATTACCATGGTGATGCGGTTTTGGCAGTACATCAATGGGCGTGGATAGCGGTTTGACTCACGGGG
ATTTCCAAGTCTCCACCCCATTGACGTCAATGGGAGTTTGTTTTGGCACCAAAATCAACGGGACTTTCCA
AAATGTCGTAACAACTCCGCCCCATTGACGCAAATGGGCGGTAGGCGTGTACGGTGGGAGGTCTATATAA
GCAGAGCTGGTTTAGTGAACCGTCAGATCCGCTAGCGCTACCGGACTCAGATCTCGAGAATTAACCCTCA
CTAAAGGGAATAAGCTTGCGGCCGCCAACTTTTTTTTTTTTCTTAATCCTATCCAAGTATGCAGTACGCT
CTTGGGTCGTCTCATGAGACCCAGGGGCATGTTGGAAAGAACTGAGAGAAAGAGCAACAAAGCGGCGAGT
GGTGTGAGAGGGCAGCACGCGCTGTGGGGCCCTTCCAGAGAAATGTACTGAAAAAGTCTACGCAATGTCT
GGGATTTGCTAAACAATACCTGGAAAGCAGACAGGTTTTTTTGCCATTCCTCCAGGACATCCACCATAAG
GAAAGGAGACCCTGGACCAACATTCTCTAAGATGTTTATATGGACCAGTGGCCGGACCTCTTCATCTTAT
AGACATGATGAAAAAAGAAATATTTACCAGAAAATCAGGGACCATGACCTCCTGGACAAAAGGAAAACAG
TCACAGCACTGAAGGCAGGAGAGGACCGAGCTATTCTCCTGGGACTGGCTATGATGGTGTGCTCCATCAT
GATGTATTTTCTGCTGGGAATCACACTCCTGCGCTCATACATGCAGAGCGTGTGGACCGAAGAGTCTCAA
TGCACCTTGCTGAATGCGTCCATCACGGAAACATTTAACTGCTCCTTCAGCTGTGGTCCAGACTGCTGGA
AACTTTCTCAGTACCCCTGCCTCCAGGTGTACGTTAACCTGACTTCTTCCGGGGAAAAGCTCCTCCTCTA
CCACACAGAAGAGACAATAAAAATCAATCAGAAGTGCTCCTATATACCTAAATGTGGAAAAAATTTTGAA
GAATCCATGTCCCTGGTGAATGTTGTCATGGAAAACTTCAGGAAGTATCAACACTTCTCCTGCTATTCTG
ACCCAGAAGGAAACCAGAAGAGTGTTATCCTAACCAAACTCTACAGTTCCAACGTGCTGTTCCATTCACT
CTTCTGGCCAACCTGTATGATGGCTGGGGGTGTGGCAATTGTTGCCATGGTGAAACTTACACAGTACCTC
TCCCTACTATGTGAGAGGATCCAACGGATCAATAGAGATCCACCGGTCGCCACCATGGTGAGCAAGGGCG
AGGAGCTGTTCACCGGGGTGGTGCCCATCCTGGTCGAGCTGGACGGCGACGTAAACGGCCACAAGTTCAG
CGTGTCCGGCGAGGGCGAGGGCGATGCCACCTACGGCAAGCTGACCCTGAAGTTCATCTGCACCACCGGC
AAGCTGCCCGTGCCCTGGCCCACCCTCGTGACCACCCTGACCTACGGCGTGCAGTGCTTCAGCCGCTACC
CCGACCACATGAAGCAGCACGACTTCTTCAAGTCCGCCATGCCCGAAGGCTACGTCCAGGAGCGCACCAT
CTTCTTCAAGGACGACGGCAACTACAAGACCCGCGCCGAGGTGAAGTTCGAGGGCGACACCCTGGTGAAC
CGCATCGAGCTGAAGGGCATCGACTTCAAGGAGGACGGCAACATCCTGGGGCACAAGCTGGAGTACAACT
ACAACAGCCACAACGTCTATATCATGGCCGACAAGCAGAAGAACGGCATCAAGGTGAACTTCAAGATCCG
CCACAACATCGAGGACGGCAGCGTGCAGCTCGCCGACCACTACCAGCAGAACACCCCCATCGGCGACGGC
CCCGTGCTGCTGCCCGACAACCACTACCTGAGCACCCAGTCCGCCCTGAGCAAAGACCCCAACGAGAAGC
GCGATCACATGGTCCTGCTGGAGTTCGTGACCGCCGCCGGGATCACTCTCGGCATGGACGAGCTGTACAA
GTAAAGCGGCCGCGACTCTAGATCATAATCAGCCATACCACATTTGTAGAGGTTTTACTTGCTTTAAAAA
ACCTCCCACACCTCCCCCTGAACCTGAAACATAAAATGAATGCAATTGTTGTTGTTAACTTGTTTATTGC
AGCTTATAATGGTTACAAATAAAGCAATAGCATCACAAATTTCACAAATAAAGCATTTTTTTCACTGCAT
TCTAGTTGTGGTTTGTCCAAACTCATCAATGTATCTTAAGGCGTAAATTGTAAGCGTTAATATTTTGTTA
AAATTCGCGTTAAATTTTTGTTAAATCAGCTCATTTTTTAACCAATAGGCCGAAATCGGCAAAATCCCTT
ATAAATCAAAAGAATAGACCGAGATAGGGT
[37 nt withheld, positions 2761-2797]
AAAGAACGTGGACTCCAACGTCAAAGG
[49 nt withheld, positions 2825-2873]
T
[91 nt withheld, positions 2875-2965]
G
[124 nt withheld, positions 2967-3090]
CAGGTGGCACTTTTCGGGGAAATGTGCGCGGAACCCCTATTTGTTTATTTTTCTAAATACATTCAAATAT
GTATCCGCTCATGAGACAATAACCCTGATAAATGCTTCAATAATATTGAAAAAGGAAGAGTCCTGAGGCG
GAAAGAACCAGCTGTGGAATGTGTGTCAGTTAGGGTGTGGAAAGTCCCCAGGCTCCCCAGCAGGCAGAAG
TATGCAAAGCATGCATCTCAATTAGTCAGCAACCAGGTGTGGAAAGTCCCCAGGCTCCCCAGCAGGCAGA
AGTATGCAAAGCATGCATCTCAATTAGTCAGCAACCATAGTCCCGCCCCTAACTCCGCCCATCCCGCCCC
TAACTCCGCCCAGTTCCGCCCATTCTCCGCCCCATGGCTGACTAATTTTTTTTATTTATGCAGAGGCCGA
GGCCGCCTCGGCCTCTGAGCTATTCCAGAAGTAGTGAGGAGGCTTTTTTGGAGGCCTAGGCTTTTGCAAA
GATCGATCAAGAGACAGGATGAGGATCGTTTCGCATGATTGAACAAGATGGATTGCACGCAGGTTCTCCG
GCCGCTTGGGTGGAGAGGCTATTCGGCTATGACTGGGCACAACAGACAATCGGCTGCTCTGATGCCGCCG
TGTTCCGGCTGTCAGCGCAGGGGCGCCCGGTTCTTTTTGTCAAGACCGACCTGTCCGGTGCCCTGAATGA
ACTGCAAGACGAGGCAGCGCGGCTATCGTGGCTGGCCACGACGGGCGTTCCTTGCGCAGCTGTGCTCGAC
GTTGTCACTGAAGCGGGAAGGGACTGGCTGCTATTGGGCGAAGTGCCGGGGCAGGATCTCCTGTCATCTC
ACCTTGCTCCTGCCGAGAAAGTATCCATCATGGCTGATGCAATGCGGCGGCTGCATACGCTTGATCCGGC
TACCTGCCCATTCGACCACCAAGCGAAACATCGCATCGAGCGAGCACGTACTCGGATGGAAGCCGGTCTT
GTCGATCAGGATGATCTGGACGAAGAGCATCAGGGGCTCGCGCCAGCCGAACTGTTCGCCAGGCTCAAGG
CGAGCATGCCCGACGGCGAGGATCTCGTCGTGACCCATGGCGATGCCTGCTTGCCGAATATCATGGTGGA
AAATGGCCGCTTTTCTGGATTCATCGACTGTGGCCGGCTGGGTGTGGCGGACCGCTATCAGGACATAGCG
TTGGCTACCCGTGATATTGCTGAAGAGCTTGGCGGCGAATGGGCTGACCGCTTCCTCGTGCTTTACGGTA
TCGCCGCTCCCGATTCGCAGCGCATCGCCTTCTATCGCCTTCTTGACGAGTTCTTCTGAGCGGGACTCTG
GGGTTCGAAATGACCGACCAAGCGACGCCCAACCTGCCATCACGAGATTTCGATTCCACCGCCGCCTTCT
ATGAAAGGTTGGGCTTCGGAATCGTTTTCCGGGACGCCGGCTGGATGATCCTCCAGCGCGGGGATCTCAT
GCTGGAGTTCTTCGCCCACCCTAGGGGGAGGCTAACTGAAACACGGAAGGAGACAATACCGGAAGGAACC
CGCGCTATGACGGCAATAAAAAGACAGAATAAAACGCACGGTGTTGGGTCGTTTGTTCATAAACGCGGGG
TTCGGTCCCAGGGCTGGCACTCTGTCGATACCCCACCGAGACCCCATTGGGGCCAATACGCCCGCGTTTC
TTCCTTTTCCCCACCCCACCCCCCAAGTTCGGGTGAAGGCCCAGGGCTCGCAGCCAACGTCGGGGCGGCA
GGCCCTGCCATAGCCTCAGGTTACTCATATATACTTTAGATTGATTTAAAACTTCATTTTTAATTTAAAA
GGATCTAGGTGAAGATCCTTTTTGATAATCTCATGACCAAAATCCCTTAACGTGAGTTTTCGTTCCACTG
AGCGTCAGACCCCGTAGAAAAGATCAAAGGATCTTCTTGAGATCCTTTTTTTCTGCGCGTAATCTGCTGC
TTGCAAACAAAAAAACCACCGCTACCAGCGGTGGTTTGTTTGCCGGATCAAGAGCTACCAACTCTTTTTC
CGAAGGTAACTGGCTTCAGCAGAGCGCAGATACCAAATACTGTTCTTCTAGTGTAGCCGTAGTTAGGCCA
CCACTTCAAGAACTCTGTAGCACCGCCTACATACCTCGCTCTGCTAATCCTGTTACCAGTGGCTGCTGCC
AGTGGCGATAAGTCGTGTCTTACCGGGTTGGACTCAAGACGATAGTTACCGGATAAGGCGCAGCGGTCGG
GCTGAACGGGGGGTTCGTGCACACAGCCCAGCTTGGAGCGAACGACCTACACCGAACTGAGATACCTACA
GCGTGAGCTATGAGAAAGCGCCACGCTTCCCGAAGGGAGAAAGGCGGACAGGTATCCGGTAAGCGGCAGG
GTCGGAACAGGAGAGCGCACGAGGGAGCTTCCAGGGGGAAACGCCTGGTATCTTTATAGTCCTGTCGGGT
TTCGCCACCTCTGACTTGAGCGTCGATTTTTGTGATGCTCGTCAGGGGGGCGGAGCCTATGGAAAAACGC
CAGCAACGCGGCCTTTTTACGGTTCCTGGCCTTTTGCTGGCCTTTTGCTCACATGTTCTTTCCTGCGTTA
TCCCCTGATTCTGTGGATAACCGTATTACCGCCATGCAT
